>Addgene plasmid #128926 | JB97 | addgene full sequence | sequence record 254245 | Addgene NGS Result
GACGGATCGGGAGATCTCCCGATCCCCTATGGTGCACTCTCAGTACAATCTGCTCTGATGCCGCATAGTT
AAGCCAGTATCTGCTCCCTGCTTGTGTGTTGGAGGTCGCTGAGTAGTGCGCGAGCAAAATTTAAGCTACA
ACAAGGCAAGGCTTGACCGACAATTGCATGAAGAATCTGCTTAGGGTTAGGCGTTTTGCGCTGCTTCGCG
ATGTACGGGCCAGATATACGCGTTGACATTGATTATTGACTAGTTATTAATAGTAATCAATTACGGGGTC
ATTAGTTCATAGCCCATATATGGAGTTCCGCGTTACATAACTTACGGTAAATGGCCCGCCTGGCTGACCG
CCCAACGACCCCCGCCCATTGACGTCAATAATGACGTATGTTCCCATAGTAACGCCAATAGGGACTTTCC
ATTGACGTCAATGGGTGGAGTATTTACGGTAAACTGCCCACTTGGCAGTACATCAAGTGTATCATATGCC
AAGTACGCCCCCTATTGACGTCAATGACGGTAAATGGCCCGCCTGGCATTATGCCCAGTACATGACCTTA
TGGGACTTTCCTACTTGGCAGTACATCTACGTATTAGTCATCGCTATTACCATGGTGATGCGGTTTTGGC
AGTACATCAATGGGCGTGGATAGCGGTTTGACTCACGGGGATTTCCAAGTCTCCACCCCATTGACGTCAA
TGGGAGTTTGTTTTGGCACCAAAATCAACGGGACTTTCCAAAATGTCGTAACAACTCCGCCCCATTGACG
CAAATGGGCGGTAGGCGTGTACGGTGGGAGGTCTATATAAGCAGAGCTCTCTGGCTAACTAGAGAACCCA
CTGCTTACTGGCTTATCGAAATTAATACGACTCACTATAGGGAGACCCAAGCTGGCTAGCAAGCTTACCG
GTATGGCTGCCAACAAGAGTAAGGGCCAGAGCTCCTTGGCCCTCCACAAGGTGATCATGGTTGGCAGCGT
AGGCGTTGGCAAGTCAGCCCTGACGCTTCAGTTCATGTATGACGAGTTTGTAGAAGACTATGAACCTACC
AAAGCTGACAGTTATAGAAAGAAAGTGGTTCTTGATGGGGAAGAAGTTCAGATAGATATTCTGGACACCG
CTGGGCAAGAGGACTACGCAGCCATTCGAGATAACTACTTTCGGAGTGGGGAAGGGTTTCTTCTTGTGTT
CTCAATCACAGAACATGAATCCTTTACAGCAACTGCCGAATTCAGGGAACAGATTCTCCGTGTGAAGGCT
GAAGAAGATAAAATTCCACTGCTCGTCGTGGGAAACAAGTCTGACCTAGAGGAGCGGAGGCAGGTGCCTG
TGGAGGAGGCCAGGAGTAAAGCCGAAGAGTGGGGCGTGCAGTACGTGGAGACGTCAGCGAAGACCCGGGC
CAACGTGGACAAGGTGTTCTTTGACCTAATGAGAGAAATCAGAACAAAGAAGATGTCAGAAAACAAAGAC
AAGAATGGCAAGAAAAGCAGCAAGAACAAGAAAAGTTTTAAAGAAAGACCGCGGGAATTCGGAGCCGGAG
CTGGTACCATGGACAAGGACAACACCGTGCCCCTGAAGCTGATCGCCCTGCTGGCCAACGGCGAGTTCCA
CTCTGGCGAGCAGCTGGGAGAGACCCTGGGAATGAGCAGAGCCGCCATCAACAAGCACATCCAGACACTG
AGAGACTGGGGAGTGGACGTGTTCACCGTGCCTGGCAAGGGCTACAGCCTGCCTGAGCCTATCCAGCTGC
TGAACGCCAAGCAGATCCTGGGACAGCTGGATGGCGGAAGCGTGGCCGTGCTGCCTGTGATCGACTCCAC
CAATCAGTACCTGCTGGACAGAATCGGAGAGCTGAAGTCCGGCGACGCCTGCATCGCCGAGTACCAGCAG
GCTGGCAGAGGAGGCAGAGGACGGAAGTGGTTCAGCCCATTCGGAGCCAACCTGTACCTGTCCATGTTCT
GGAGACTGGAGCAGGGACCTGCTGCTGCCATCGGACTGAGTCTGGTGATCGGAATCGTGATGGCCGAGGT
GCTGAGAAAGCTGGGAGCCGACAAGGTGAGAGTGAAGTGGCCTAATGACCTGTACCTCCAGGACCGCAAG
CTGGCTGGCATCCTGGTGGAGCTGACAGGCAAGACAGGCGATGCCGCTCAGATCGTGATCGGAGCCGGAA
TCAACATGGCCATGAGAAGAGTGGAGGAGAGCGTGGTGAACCAGGGCTGGATCACCCTGCAGGAGGCTGG
CATCAACCTGGACCGGAACACCCTGGCCGCCATGCTGATCAGAGAGCTGAGAGCCGCTCTGGAGCTGTTC
GAGCAGGAGGGACTGGCTCCTTACCTGAGCAGATGGGAGAAGCTGGACAACTTCATCAACAGACCTGTGA
AGCTGATCATCGGCGACAAGGAAATCTTCGGCATCTCCAGAGGAATCGACAAGCAGGGAGCTCTGCTGCT
GGAGCAGGACGGAATCATCAAGCCCTGGATGGGCGGAGAAATCTCCCTGAGAAGCGCAGAGAAGGGATCC
GTCGACGGAGCCGGTGCTGGCGCATACCCCTACGACGTGCCCGACTACGCAGGCTCCGCAGTTCCAGCGG
TAGAAATCACCCACACCTTCTGGGAAAGGAACCTGCCCTCTGTTTCTGGCCTGCTGAAGATCATTGGATT
TTCCACATCAGTAACTGCCCTGGGGTTTGTGCTGTACAAATACAAGCTCCTGCCACGGTCTTGACCCGGG
GATATCCAGCACAGTGGCGGCCGCTCGAGTCTAGAGGGCCCGTTTAAACCCGCTGATCAGCCTCGACTGT
GCCTTCTAGTTGCCAGCCATCTGTTGTTTGCCCCTCCCCCGTGCCTTCCTTGACCCTGGAAGGTGCCACT
CCCACTGTCCTTTCCTAATAAAATGAGGAAATTGCATCGCATTGTCTGAGTAGGTGTCATTCTATTCTGG
GGGGTGGGGTGGGGCAGGACAGCAAGGGGGAGGATTGGGAAGACAATAGCAGGCATGCTGGGGATGCGGT
GGGCTCTATGGCTTCTGAGGCGGAAAGAACCAGCTGGGGCTCTAGGGGGTATCCCC
[124 nt withheld, positions 3067-3190]
C
[91 nt withheld, positions 3192-3282]
A
[49 nt withheld, positions 3284-3332]
CCTTTGACGTTGGAGTCCACGTTCTTT
[37 nt withheld, positions 3360-3396]
ACCCTATCTCGGTCTATTCTTTTGATTTATAAGGGATTTTGCCGATTTCGGCCTATTGGTTAAAAAATGA
GCTGATTTAACAAAAATTTAACGCGAATTAATTCTGTGGAATGTGTGTCAGTTAGGGTGTGGAAAGTCCC
CAGGCTCCCCAGCAGGCAGAAGTATGCAAAGCATGCATCTCAATTAGTCAGCAACCAGGTGTGGAAAGTC
CCCAGGCTCCCCAGCAGGCAGAAGTATGCAAAGCATGCATCTCAATTAGTCAGCAACCATAGTCCCGCCC
CTAACTCCGCCCATCCCGCCCCTAACTCCGCCCAGTTCCGCCCATTCTCCGCCCCATGGCTGACTAATTT
TTTTTATTTATGCAGAGGCCGAGGCCGCCTCTGCCTCTGAGCTATTCCAGAAGTAGTGAGGAGGCTTTTT
TGGAGGCCTAGGCTTTTGCAAAAAGCTCCCGGGAGCTTGTATATCCATTTTCGGATCTGATCAAGAGACA
GGATGAGGATCGTTTCGCATGATTGAACAAGATGGATTGCACGCAGGTTCTCCGGCCGCTTGGGTGGAGA
GGCTATTCGGCTATGACTGGGCACAACAGACAATCGGCTGCTCTGATGCCGCCGTGTTCCGGCTGTCAGC
GCAGGGGCGCCCGGTTCTTTTTGTCAAGACCGACCTGTCCGGTGCCCTGAATGAACTGCAGGACGAGGCA
GCGCGGCTATCGTGGCTGGCCACGACGGGCGTTCCTTGCGCAGCTGTGCTCGACGTTGTCACTGAAGCGG
GAAGGGACTGGCTGCTATTGGGCGAAGTGCCGGGGCAGGATCTCCTGTCATCTCACCTTGCTCCTGCCGA
GAAAGTATCCATCATGGCTGATGCAATGCGGCGGCTGCATACGCTTGATCCGGCTACCTGCCCATTCGAC
CACCAAGCGAAACATCGCATCGAGCGAGCACGTACTCGGATGGAAGCCGGTCTTGTCGATCAGGATGATC
TGGACGAAGAGCATCAGGGGCTCGCGCCAGCCGAACTGTTCGCCAGGCTCAAGGCGCGCATGCCCGACGG
CGAGGATCTCGTCGTGACCCATGGCGATGCCTGCTTGCCGAATATCATGGTGGAAAATGGCCGCTTTTCT
GGATTCATCGACTGTGGCCGGCTGGGTGTGGCGGACCGCTATCAGGACATAGCGTTGGCTACCCGTGATA
TTGCTGAAGAGCTTGGCGGCGAATGGGCTGACCGCTTCCTCGTGCTTTACGGTATCGCCGCTCCCGATTC
GCAGCGCATCGCCTTCTATCGCCTTCTTGACGAGTTCTTCTGAGCGGGACTCTGGGGTTCGAAATGACCG
ACCAAGCGACGCCCAACCTGCCATCACGAGATTTCGATTCCACCGCCGCCTTCTATGAAAGGTTGGGCTT
CGGAATCGTTTTCCGGGACGCCGGCTGGATGATCCTCCAGCGCGGGGATCTCATGCTGGAGTTCTTCGCC
CACCCCAACTTGTTTATTGCAGCTTATAATGGTTACAAATAAAGCAATAGCATCACAAATTTCACAAATA
AAGCATTTTTTTCACTGCATTCTAGTTGTGGTTTGTCCAAACTCATCAATGTATCTTATCATGTCTGTAT
ACCGTCGACCTCTAGCTAGAGCTTGGCGTAATCATGGTCATAGCTGTTTCCTGTGTGAAATTGTTATCCG
CTCACAATTCCACACAACATACGAGCCGGAAGCATAAAGTGTAAAGCCTGGGGTGCCTAATGAGTGAGCT
AACTCACATTAATTGCGTTGCGCTCACTGCCCGCTTTCCAGTCGGGAAACCTGTCGTGCCAGCTGCATTA
ATGAATCGGCCAACGCGCGGGGAGAGGCGGTTTGCGTATTGGGCGCTCTTCCGCTTCCTCGCTCACTGAC
TCGCTGCGCTCGGTCGTTCGGCTGCGGCGAGCGGTATCAGCTCACTCAAAGGCGGTAATACGGTTATCCA
CAGAATCAGGGGATAACGCAGGAAAGAACATGTGAGCAAAAGGCCAGCAAAAGGCCAGGAACCGTAAAAA
GGCCGCGTTGCTGGCGTTTTTCCATAGGCTCCGCCCCCCTGACGAGCATCACAAAAATCGACGCTCAAGT
CAGAGGTGGCGAAACCCGACAGGACTATAAAGATACCAGGCGTTTCCCCCTGGAAGCTCCCTCGTGCGCT
CTCCTGTTCCGACCCTGCCGCTTACCGGATACCTGTCCGCCTTTCTCCCTTCGGGAAGCGTGGCGCTTTC
TCATAGCTCACGCTGTAGGTATCTCAGTTCGGTGTAGGTCGTTCGCTCCAAGCTGGGCTGTGTGCACGAA
CCCCCCGTTCAGCCCGACCGCTGCGCCTTATCCGGTAACTATCGTCTTGAGTCCAACCCGGTAAGACACG
ACTTATCGCCACTGGCAGCAGCCACTGGTAACAGGATTAGCAGAGCGAGGTATGTAGGCGGTGCTACAGA
GTTCTTGAAGTGGTGGCCTAACTACGGCTACACTAGAAGAACAGTATTTGGTATCTGCGCTCTGCTGAAG
CCAGTTACCTTCGGAAAAAGAGTTGGTAGCTCTTGATCCGGCAAACAAACCACCGCTGGTAGCGGTGGTT
TTTTTGTTTGCAAGCAGCAGATTACGCGCAGAAAAAAAGGATCTCAAGAAGATCCTTTGATCTTTTCTAC
GGGGTCTGACGCTCAGTGGAACGAAAACTCACGTTAAGGGATTTTGGTCATGAGATTATCAAAAAGGATC
TTCACCTAGATCCTTTTAAATTAAAAATGAAGTTTTAAATCAATCTAAAGTATATATGAGTAAACTTGGT
CTGACAGTTACCAATGCTTAATCAGTGAGGCACCTATCTCAGCGATCTGTCTATTTCGTTCATCCATAGT
TGCCTGACTCCCCGTCGTGTAGATAACTACGATACGGGAGGGCTTACCATCTGGCCCCAGTGCTGCAATG
ATACCGCGAGACCCACGCTCACCGGCTCCAGATTTATCAGCAATAAACCAGCCAGCCGGAAGGGCCGAGC
GCAGAAGTGGTCCTGCAACTTTATCCGCCTCCATCCAGTCTATTAATTGTTGCCGGGAAGCTAGAGTAAG
TAGTTCGCCAGTTAATAGTTTGCGCAACGTTGTTGCCATTGCTACAGGCATCGTGGTGTCACGCTCGTCG
TTTGGTATGGCTTCATTCAGCTCCGGTTCCCAACGATCAAGGCGAGTTACATGATCCCCCATGTTGTGCA
AAAAAGCGGTTAGCTCCTTCGGTCCTCCGATCGTTGTCAGAAGTAAGTTGGCCGCAGTGTTATCACTCAT
GGTTATGGCAGCACTGCATAATTCTCTTACTGTCATGCCATCCGTAAGATGCTTTTCTGTGACTGGTGAG
TACTCAACCAAGTCATTCTGAGAATAGTGTATGCGGCGACCGAGTTGCTCTTGCCCGGCGTCAATACGGG
ATAATACCGCGCCACATAGCAGAACTTTAAAAGTGCTCATCATTGGAAAACGTTCTTCGGGGCGAAAACT
CTCAAGGATCTTACCGCTGTTGAGATCCAGTTCGATGTAACCCACTCGTGCACCCAACTGATCTTCAGCA
TCTTTTACTTTCACCAGCGTTTCTGGGTGAGCAAAAACAGGAAGGCAAAATGCCGCAAAAAAGGGAATAA
GGGCGACACGGAAATGTTGAATACTCATACTCTTCCTTTTTCAATATTATTGAAGCATTTATCAGGGTTA
TTGTCTCATGAGCGGATACATATTTGAATGTATTTAGAAAAATAAACAAATAGGGGTTCCGCGCACATTT
CCCCGAAAAGTGCCACCTGACGTC
Features (pLannotate 1.2.2; 22 found; start..end, strand, type, name):
     28..80      -  misc_feature   bom (fragment): basis of mobility region from pBR322
    235..614     +  enhancer       CMV enhancer: human cytomegalovirus immediate early enhancer
    615..818     +  promoter       CMV promoter: human cytomegalovirus (CMV) immediate early promoter
    814..847     +  LTR            5' LTR (truncated) (fragment): truncated 5' long terminal repeat (LTR) from HIV-1
    863..881     +  promoter       T7 promoter: promoter for bacteriophage T7 RNA polymerase
    913..1518    +  CDS            RALB: RALB_HUMAN - Experimental evidence at protein level: Swiss-Prot protein existence level 1. Multifunctional GTPase involved in a variety of cellular processes including gene expression, cell migration, cell proliferation, oncogenic transformation and membrane trafficking (PubMed:10393179, PubMed:17875936, PubMed:18756269). Accomplishes its multiple functions by interacting with distinct downstream effectors. Acts as a GTP sensor for GTP-dependent exocytosis of dense core vesicles (By similarity). Required both to stabilize the assembly of the exocyst complex and to localize functional exocyst c
   1555..2514    +  CDS            BirA(R118G): promiscuous R118G mutant of the E. coli biotin protein ligase (Cronan, 2005) also known as BirA* or BioID
   2581..2721    +  CDS            MAOA (fragment): AOFA_HUMAN - Experimental evidence at protein level: Swiss-Prot protein existence level 1. Catalyzes the oxidative deamination of biogenic and xenobiotic amines and has important functions in the metabolism of neuroactive and vasoactive amines in the central nervous system and peripheral tissues. MAOA preferentially oxidizes biogenic amines such as 5-hydroxytryptamine (5-HT), norepinephrine and epinephrine. From Homo sapiens (Human).
   2797..3021    +  polyA_signal   bGH poly(A) signal: bovine growth hormone polyadenylation signal
   3025..3046    +  promoter       SV40 promoter (fragment): SV40 enhancer and early promoter
   3067..3495    +  rep_origin     f1 ori (sequence partly withheld): f1 bacteriophage origin of replication; arrow indicates direction of (+) strand synthesis
   3509..3838    +  promoter       SV40 promoter: SV40 enhancer and early promoter
   3905..4696    +  CDS            neo: KKA2_KLEPN - Also known as kan, nptII. Experimental evidence at protein level: Swiss-Prot protein existence level 1. Resistance to kanamycin, neomycin, paromomycin, ribostamycin, butirosin and gentamicin B. From Klebsiella pneumoniae.
   4720..4878    +  CDS            ble (fragment): BLE_KLEPN - Experimental evidence at protein level: Swiss-Prot protein existence level 1. Binding protein with a strong affinity to the bleomycin family of antibiotics. Binds to CL990; an antimitotic-antibiotic compound. From Klebsiella pneumoniae.
   4873..4994    +  polyA_signal   SV40 poly(A) signal: SV40 polyadenylation signal
   5067..5083    -  protein_bind   lac operator: The lac repressor binds to the lac operator to inhibit transcription in E. coli. This inhibition can be relieved by adding lactose or isopropyl-β-D-thiogalactopyranoside (IPTG). lac repressor encoded by lacI
   5091..5121    -  promoter       lac promoter: promoter for the E. coli lac operon
   5136..5157    -  protein_bind   CAP binding site: CAP binding activates transcription in the presence of cAMP. E. coli catabolite activator protein
   5170..5262    -  CDS            lacI (fragment): lac repressor; lacI; The lac repressor binds to the lac operator to inhibit transcription in E. coli. This inhibition can be relieved by adding lactose or isopropyl-β-D-thiogalactopyranoside (IPTG).
   5445..6033    -  rep_origin     ori: high-copy-number ColE1/pMB1/pBR322/pUC origin of replication
   6204..7064    -  CDS            AmpR: β-lactamase; bla; confers resistance to ampicillin, carbenicillin, and related antibiotics
   7065..7169    -  promoter       AmpR promoter: bla
