[The description below was written by a language model from this plasmid's Addgene catalogue record and pLannotate feature annotations shown in this document.]
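Description:
JB97 is a 7.2 kb mammalian expression plasmid built on a pcDNA3-type backbone (recorded as "cDNA3.29"). It is propagated in E. coli through a high-copy ColE1/pUC origin and selected with ampicillin via the β-lactamase gene. The backbone also carries an f1 phage origin and an SV40 early promoter–neomycin phosphotransferase–SV40 poly(A) cassette, which would allow G418 selection of transfected mammalian cells. Short annotated fragments (bom, lac promoter/operator, lacI, ble, a truncated HIV LTR match) appear to be backbone remnants rather than functional parts of the design.

The payload is a single fusion open reading frame driven by the CMV immediate-early enhancer/promoter and terminated by the bovine growth hormone polyadenylation signal, with a T7 promoter lying just upstream of the coding region. It encodes human RalB, a small GTPase involved in exocyst function and membrane traffic, followed by BirA(R118G), the promiscuous E. coli biotin ligase used for BioID, and then a short C-terminal fragment of human monoamine oxidase A. The insert name also indicates an HA epitope tag between BirA* and the MAO segment, although the feature table does not annotate it separately. The "GV" suffix suggests a glycine-to-valine substitution of the kind used to lock Ras-family GTPases in the GTP-bound state, but the record does not specify the mutation.

According to the stated purpose, the MAO segment relocalises the fusion to mitochondria. There, BirA* biotinylates nearby proteins, so that interactors recruited by the GTPase can be identified by proximity labelling in living mammalian cells.
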