Addgene plasmid #128926: JB97
Purpose: mammalian expression, proximity labelling, mitochondrial relocalisation
Depositing lab: Sean Munro. Depositing organization: MRC Laboratory of Molecular Biology. Publication: In vivo identification of GTPase interactors by mitochondrial relocalization and proximity biotinylation. Gillingham AK, Bertram J, Begum F, Munro S. Elife. 2019 Jul 11;8. pii: 45916. doi: 10.7554/eLife.45916. PubMed 31294692.
Backbone
  Vector backbone: cDNA3.29
  Vector type: Mammalian Expression
Growth in bacteria
  Bacterial resistance: Ampicillin, 100 μg/mL
  Growth temperature: 37°C
  Growth strain: DH5alpha
  Copy number: High Copy
Gene/Insert
  Gene/Insert name: RalBGV-BirA*-HA-MAO
  Species: H. sapiens (human)
  Entrez Gene: RALB
  Cloning method: Restriction Enzyme; 5′ cloning site Unknown (unknown if destroyed); 3′ cloning site Unknown (unknown if destroyed)
Terms and licenses: Academic/Nonprofit Terms; Industry Terms: Not Available to Industry
Depositor comments: Please visit https://www.biorxiv.org/content/10.1101/553206v2 for bioRxiv preprint.
How to cite: JB97 was a gift from Sean Munro (Addgene plasmid # 128926 ; http://n2t.net/addgene:128926 ; RRID:Addgene_128926)
