LOCUS       Exported 7197 bp ds-DNA circular SYN 18-JAN-2018
DEFINITION  synthetic circular DNA
ACCESSION   .
VERSION     .
KEYWORDS    .
SOURCE      synthetic DNA construct
  ORGANISM  recombinant plasmid
REFERENCE   1 (bases 1 to 7197)
  AUTHORS   MRC LMB
  TITLE     Direct Submission
  JOURNAL   Exported Wednesday, Jun 19, 2019 from SnapGene Viewer 4.3.8
            https://www.snapgene.com
FEATURES             Location/Qualifiers
     source          1..7197
                     /organism="recombinant plasmid"
                     /mol_type="other DNA"
     enhancer        235..614
                     /label=CMV enhancer
                     /note="human cytomegalovirus immediate early enhancer"
     promoter        615..818
                     /label=CMV promoter
                     /note="human cytomegalovirus (CMV) immediate early
                     promoter"
     promoter        863..881
                     /label=T7 promoter
                     /note="promoter for bacteriophage T7 RNA polymerase"
     CDS             913..1518
                     /codon_start=1
                     /label=RalBGV
                     /translation="MAANKSKGQSSLALHKVIMVGSVGVGKSALTLQFMYDEFVEDYEP
                     TKADSYRKKVVLDGEEVQIDILDTAGQEDYAAIRDNYFRSGEGFLLVFSITEHESFTAT
                     AEFREQILRVKAEEDKIPLLVVGNKSDLEERRQVPVEEARSKAEEWGVQYVETSAKTRA
                     NVDKVFFDLMREIRTKKMSENKDKNGKKSSKNKKSFKER"
     CDS             1549..2514
                     /codon_start=1
                     /label=BirA*
                     /translation="MDKDNTVPLKLIALLANGEFHSGEQLGETLGMSRAAINKHIQTLR
                     DWGVDVFTVPGKGYSLPEPIQLLNAKQILGQLDGGSVAVLPVIDSTNQYLLDRIGELKS
                     GDACIAEYQQAGRGGRGRKWFSPFGANLYLSMFWRLEQGPAAAIGLSLVIGIVMAEVLR
                     KLGADKVRVKWPNDLYLQDRKLAGILVELTGKTGDAAQIVIGAGINMAMRRVEESVVNQ
                     GWITLQEAGINLDRNTLAAMLIRELRAALELFEQEGLAPYLSRWEKLDNFINRPVKLII
                     GDKEIFGISRGIDKQGALLLEQDGIIKPWMGGEISLRSAEK"
     primer_bind     1549..1570
                     /label=JBPR73 (seq primer)
     primer_bind     2401..2418
                     /label=JBPR141
     CDS             2545..2571
                     /codon_start=1
                     /product="HA (human influenza hemagglutinin) epitope tag"
                     /label=HA
                     /translation="YPYDVPDYA"
     polyA_signal    2797..3021
                     /label=bGH poly(A) signal
                     /note="bovine growth hormone polyadenylation signal"
     rep_origin      3067..3495
                     /direction=RIGHT
                     /label=f1 ori
                     /note="f1 bacteriophage origin of replication; arrow
                     indicates direction of (+) strand synthesis"
     promoter        3509..3838
                     /label=SV40 promoter
                     /note="SV40 enhancer and early promoter"
     rep_origin      3689..3824
                     /label=SV40 ori
                     /note="SV40 origin of replication"
     CDS             3905..4699
                     /codon_start=1
                     /gene="aph(3')-II (or nptII)"
                     /product="aminoglycoside phosphotransferase from Tn5"
                     /label=NeoR/KanR
                     /note="confers resistance to neomycin, kanamycin, and G418
                     (Geneticin(R))"
                     /translation="MIEQDGLHAGSPAAWVERLFGYDWAQQTIGCSDAAVFRLSAQGRP
                     VLFVKTDLSGALNELQDEAARLSWLATTGVPCAAVLDVVTEAGRDWLLLGEVPGQDLLS
                     SHLAPAEKVSIMADAMRRLHTLDPATCPFDHQAKHRIERARTRMEAGLVDQDDLDEEHQ
                     GLAPAELFARLKARMPDGEDLVVTHGDACLPNIMVENGRFSGFIDCGRLGVADRYQDIA
                     LATRDIAEELGGEWADRFLVLYGIAAPDSQRIAFYRLLDEFF"
     polyA_signal    4873..4994
                     /label=SV40 poly(A) signal
                     /note="SV40 polyadenylation signal"
     primer_bind     complement(5043..5059)
                     /label=M13 rev
                     /note="common sequencing primer, one of multiple similar
                     variants"
     protein_bind    5067..5083
                     /label=lac operator
                     /bound_moiety="lac repressor encoded by lacI"
                     /note="The lac repressor binds to the lac operator to
                     inhibit transcription in E. coli. This inhibition can be
                     relieved by adding lactose or
                     isopropyl-beta-D-thiogalactopyranoside (IPTG)."
     promoter        complement(5091..5121)
                     /label=lac promoter
                     /note="promoter for the E. coli lac operon"
     protein_bind    5136..5157
                     /label=CAP binding site
                     /bound_moiety="E. coli catabolite activator protein"
                     /note="CAP binding activates transcription in the presence
                     of cAMP."
     rep_origin      complement(5445..6030)
                     /direction=LEFT
                     /label=ori
                     /note="high-copy-number ColE1/pMB1/pBR322/pUC origin of
                     replication"
     CDS             complement(6201..7061)
                     /codon_start=1
                     /gene="bla"
                     /product="beta-lactamase"
                     /label=AmpR
                     /note="confers resistance to ampicillin, carbenicillin, and
                     related antibiotics"
                     /translation="MSIQHFRVALIPFFAAFCLPVFAHPETLVKVKDAEDQLGARVGYI
                     ELDLNSGKILESFRPEERFPMMSTFKVLLCGAVLSRIDAGQEQLGRRIHYSQNDLVEYS
                     PVTEKHLTDGMTVRELCSAAITMSDNTAANLLLTTIGGPKELTAFLHNMGDHVTRLDRW
                     EPELNEAIPNDERDTTMPVAMATTLRKLLTGELLTLASRQQLIDWMEADKVAGPLLRSA
                     LPAGWFIADKSGAGERGSRGIIAALGPDGKPSRIVVIYTTGSQATMDERNRQIAEIGAS
                     LIKHW"
     promoter        complement(7062..7166)
                     /gene="bla"
                     /label=AmpR promoter
ORIGIN
        1 gacggatcgg gagatctccc gatcccctat ggtgcactct cagtacaatc tgctctgatg
       61 ccgcatagtt aagccagtat ctgctccctg cttgtgtgtt ggaggtcgct gagtagtgcg
      121 cgagcaaaat ttaagctaca acaaggcaag gcttgaccga caattgcatg aagaatctgc
      181 ttagggttag gcgttttgcg ctgcttcgcg atgtacgggc cagatatacg cgttgacatt
      241 gattattgac tagttattaa tagtaatcaa ttacggggtc attagttcat agcccatata
      301 tggagttccg cgttacataa cttacggtaa atggcccgcc tggctgaccg cccaacgacc
      361 cccgcccatt gacgtcaata atgacgtatg ttcccatagt aacgccaata gggactttcc
      421 attgacgtca atgggtggag tatttacggt aaactgccca cttggcagta catcaagtgt
      481 atcatatgcc aagtacgccc cctattgacg tcaatgacgg taaatggccc gcctggcatt
      541 atgcccagta catgacctta tgggactttc ctacttggca gtacatctac gtattagtca
      601 tcgctattac catggtgatg cggttttggc agtacatcaa tgggcgtgga tagcggtttg
      661 actcacgggg atttccaagt ctccacccca ttgacgtcaa tgggagtttg ttttggcacc
      721 aaaatcaacg ggactttcca aaatgtcgta acaactccgc cccattgacg caaatgggcg
      781 gtaggcgtgt acggtgggag gtctatataa gcagagctct ctggctaact agagaaccca
      841 ctgcttactg gcttatcgaa attaatacga ctcactatag ggagacccaa gctggctagc
      901 aagcttaccg gtatggctgc caacaagagt aagggccaga gctccttggc cctccacaag
      961 gtgatcatgg ttggcagcgt aggcgttggc aagtcagccc tgacgcttca gttcatgtat
     1021 gacgagtttg tagaagacta tgaacctacc aaagctgaca gttatagaaa gaaagtggtt
     1081 cttgatgggg aagaagttca gatagatatt ctggacaccg ctgggcaaga ggactacgca
     1141 gccattcgag ataactactt tcggagtggg gaagggtttc ttcttgtgtt ctcaatcaca
     1201 gaacatgaat cctttacagc aactgccgaa ttcagggaac agattctccg tgtgaaggct
     1261 gaagaagata aaattccact gctcgtcgtg ggaaacaagt ctgacctaga ggagcggagg
     1321 caggtgcctg tggaggaggc caggagtaaa gccgaagagt ggggcgtgca gtacgtggag
     1381 acgtcagcga agacccgggc caacgtggac aaggtgttct ttgacctaat gagagaaatc
     1441 agaacaaaga agatgtcaga aaacaaagac aagaatggca agaaaagcag caagaacaag
     1501 aaaagtttta aagaaagacc gcgggaattc ggagccggag ctggtaccat ggacaaggac
     1561 aacaccgtgc ccctgaagct gatcgccctg ctggccaacg gcgagttcca ctctggcgag
     1621 cagctgggag agaccctggg aatgagcaga gccgccatca acaagcacat ccagacactg
     1681 agagactggg gagtggacgt gttcaccgtg cctggcaagg gctacagcct gcctgagcct
     1741 atccagctgc tgaacgccaa gcagatcctg ggacagctgg atggcggaag cgtggccgtg
     1801 ctgcctgtga tcgactccac caatcagtac ctgctggaca gaatcggaga gctgaagtcc
     1861 ggcgacgcct gcatcgccga gtaccagcag gctggcagag gaggcagagg acggaagtgg
     1921 ttcagcccat tcggagccaa cctgtacctg tccatgttct ggagactgga gcagggacct
     1981 gctgctgcca tcggactgag tctggtgatc ggaatcgtga tggccgaggt gctgagaaag
     2041 ctgggagccg acaaggtgag agtgaagtgg cctaatgacc tgtacctcca ggaccgcaag
     2101 ctggctggca tcctggtgga gctgacaggc aagacaggcg atgccgctca gatcgtgatc
     2161 ggagccggaa tcaacatggc catgagaaga gtggaggaga gcgtggtgaa ccagggctgg
     2221 atcaccctgc aggaggctgg catcaacctg gaccggaaca ccctggccgc catgctgatc
     2281 agagagctga gagccgctct ggagctgttc gagcaggagg gactggctcc ttacctgagc
     2341 agatgggaga agctggacaa cttcatcaac agacctgtga agctgatcat cggcgacaag
     2401 gaaatcttcg gcatctccag aggaatcgac aagcagggag ctctgctgct ggagcaggac
     2461 ggaatcatca agccctggat gggcggagaa atctccctga gaagcgcaga gaagggatcc
     2521 gtcgacggag ccggtgctgg cgcatacccc tacgacgtgc ccgactacgc aggctccgca
     2581 gttccagcgg tagaaatcac ccacaccttc tgggaaagga acctgccctc tgtttctggc
     2641 ctgctgaaga tcattggatt ttccacatca gtaactgccc tggggtttgt gctgtacaaa
     2701 tacaagctcc tgccacggtc ttgacccggg gatatccagc acagtggcgg ccgctcgagt
     2761 ctagagggcc cgtttaaacc cgctgatcag cctcgactgt gccttctagt tgccagccat
     2821 ctgttgtttg cccctccccc gtgccttcct tgaccctgga aggtgccact cccactgtcc
     2881 tttcctaata aaatgaggaa attgcatcgc attgtctgag taggtgtcat tctattctgg
     2941 ggggtggggt ggggcaggac agcaaggggg aggattggga agacaatagc aggcatgctg
     3001 gggatgcggt gggctctatg gcttctgagg cggaaagaac cagctggggc tctagggggt
     3061 atccccnnnn nnnnnnnnnn nnnnnnnnnn nnnnnnnnnn nnnnnnnnnn nnnnnnnnnn
     3121 nnnnnnnnnn nnnnnnnnnn nnnnnnnnnn nnnnnnnnnn nnnnnnnnnn nnnnnnnnnn
     3181 nnnnnnnnnn cnnnnnnnnn nnnnnnnnnn nnnnnnnnnn nnnnnnnnnn nnnnnnnnnn
     3241 nnnnnnnnnn nnnnnnnnnn nnnnnnnnnn nnnnnnnnnn nnannnnnnn nnnnnnnnnn
     3301 nnnnnnnnnn nnnnnnnnnn nnnnnnnnnn nncctttgac gttggagtcc acgttcttta
     3361 atagtggact cttgttccaa actggaacaa cactcaaccc tatctcggtc tattcttttg
     3421 atttataagg gattttgccg atttcggcct attggttaaa aaatgagctg atttaacaaa
     3481 aatttaacgc gaattaattc tgtggaatgt gtgtcagtta gggtgtggaa agtccccagg
     3541 ctccccagca ggcagaagta tgcaaagcat gcatctcaat tagtcagcaa ccaggtgtgg
     3601 aaagtcccca ggctccccag caggcagaag tatgcaaagc atgcatctca attagtcagc
     3661 aaccatagtc ccgcccctaa ctccgcccat cccgccccta actccgccca gttccgccca
     3721 ttctccgccc catggctgac taattttttt tatttatgca gaggccgagg ccgcctctgc
     3781 ctctgagcta ttccagaagt agtgaggagg cttttttgga ggcctaggct tttgcaaaaa
     3841 gctcccggga gcttgtatat ccattttcgg atctgatcaa gagacaggat gaggatcgtt
     3901 tcgcatgatt gaacaagatg gattgcacgc aggttctccg gccgcttggg tggagaggct
     3961 attcggctat gactgggcac aacagacaat cggctgctct gatgccgccg tgttccggct
     4021 gtcagcgcag gggcgcccgg ttctttttgt caagaccgac ctgtccggtg ccctgaatga
     4081 actgcaggac gaggcagcgc ggctatcgtg gctggccacg acgggcgttc cttgcgcagc
     4141 tgtgctcgac gttgtcactg aagcgggaag ggactggctg ctattgggcg aagtgccggg
     4201 gcaggatctc ctgtcatctc accttgctcc tgccgagaaa gtatccatca tggctgatgc
     4261 aatgcggcgg ctgcatacgc ttgatccggc tacctgccca ttcgaccacc aagcgaaaca
     4321 tcgcatcgag cgagcacgta ctcggatgga agccggtctt gtcgatcagg atgatctgga
     4381 cgaagagcat caggggctcg cgccagccga actgttcgcc aggctcaagg cgcgcatgcc
     4441 cgacggcgag gatctcgtcg tgacccatgg cgatgcctgc ttgccgaata tcatggtgga
     4501 aaatggccgc ttttctggat tcatcgactg tggccggctg ggtgtggcgg accgctatca
     4561 ggacatagcg ttggctaccc gtgatattgc tgaagagctt ggcggcgaat gggctgaccg
     4621 cttcctcgtg ctttacggta tcgccgctcc cgattcgcag cgcatcgcct tctatcgcct
     4681 tcttgacgag ttcttctgag cgggactctg gggttcgaaa tgaccgacca agcgacgccc
     4741 aacctgccat cacgagattt cgattccacc gccgccttct atgaaaggtt gggcttcgga
     4801 atcgttttcc gggacgccgg ctggatgatc ctccagcgcg gggatctcat gctggagttc
     4861 ttcgcccacc ccaacttgtt tattgcagct tataatggtt acaaataaag caatagcatc
     4921 acaaatttca caaataaagc atttttttca ctgcattcta gttgtggttt gtccaaactc
     4981 atcaatgtat cttatcatgt ctgtataccg tcgacctcta gctagagctt ggcgtaatca
     5041 tggtcatagc tgtttcctgt gtgaaattgt tatccgctca caattccaca caacatacga
     5101 gccggaagca taaagtgtaa agcctggggt gcctaatgag tgagctaact cacattaatt
     5161 gcgttgcgct cactgcccgc tttccagtcg ggaaacctgt cgtgccagct gcattaatga
     5221 atcggccaac gcgcggggag aggcggtttg cgtattgggc gctcttccgc ttcctcgctc
     5281 actgactcgc tgcgctcggt cgttcggctg cggcgagcgg tatcagctca ctcaaaggcg
     5341 gtaatacggt tatccacaga atcaggggat aacgcaggaa agaacatgtg agcaaaaggc
     5401 cagcaaaagg ccaggaaccg taaaaaggcc gcgttgctgg cgtttttcca taggctccgc
     5461 ccccctgacg agcatcacaa aaatcgacgc tcaagtcaga ggtggcgaaa cccgacagga
     5521 ctataaagat accaggcgtt tccccctgga agctccctcg tgcgctctcc tgttccgacc
     5581 ctgccgctta ccggatacct gtccgccttt ctcccttcgg gaagcgtggc gctttctcat
     5641 agctcacgct gtaggtatct cagttcggtg taggtcgttc gctccaagct gggctgtgtg
     5701 cacgaacccc ccgttcagcc cgaccgctgc gccttatccg gtaactatcg tcttgagtcc
     5761 aacccggtaa gacacgactt atcgccactg gcagcagcca ctggtaacag gattagcaga
     5821 gcgaggtatg taggcggtgc tacagagttc ttgaagtggt ggcctaacta cggctacact
     5881 agaagaacag tatttggtat ctgcgctctg ctgaagccag ttaccttcgg aaaaagagtt
     5941 ggtagctctt gatccggcaa acaaaccacc gctggtagcg gtttttttgt ttgcaagcag
     6001 cagattacgc gcagaaaaaa aggatctcaa gaagatcctt tgatcttttc tacggggtct
     6061 gacgctcagt ggaacgaaaa ctcacgttaa gggattttgg tcatgagatt atcaaaaagg
     6121 atcttcacct agatcctttt aaattaaaaa tgaagtttta aatcaatcta aagtatatat
     6181 gagtaaactt ggtctgacag ttaccaatgc ttaatcagtg aggcacctat ctcagcgatc
     6241 tgtctatttc gttcatccat agttgcctga ctccccgtcg tgtagataac tacgatacgg
     6301 gagggcttac catctggccc cagtgctgca atgataccgc gagacccacg ctcaccggct
     6361 ccagatttat cagcaataaa ccagccagcc ggaagggccg agcgcagaag tggtcctgca
     6421 actttatccg cctccatcca gtctattaat tgttgccggg aagctagagt aagtagttcg
     6481 ccagttaata gtttgcgcaa cgttgttgcc attgctacag gcatcgtggt gtcacgctcg
     6541 tcgtttggta tggcttcatt cagctccggt tcccaacgat caaggcgagt tacatgatcc
     6601 cccatgttgt gcaaaaaagc ggttagctcc ttcggtcctc cgatcgttgt cagaagtaag
     6661 ttggccgcag tgttatcact catggttatg gcagcactgc ataattctct tactgtcatg
     6721 ccatccgtaa gatgcttttc tgtgactggt gagtactcaa ccaagtcatt ctgagaatag
     6781 tgtatgcggc gaccgagttg ctcttgcccg gcgtcaatac gggataatac cgcgccacat
     6841 agcagaactt taaaagtgct catcattgga aaacgttctt cggggcgaaa actctcaagg
     6901 atcttaccgc tgttgagatc cagttcgatg taacccactc gtgcacccaa ctgatcttca
     6961 gcatctttta ctttcaccag cgtttctggg tgagcaaaaa caggaaggca aaatgccgca
     7021 aaaaagggaa taagggcgac acggaaatgt tgaatactca tactcttcct ttttcaatat
     7081 tattgaagca tttatcaggg ttattgtctc atgagcggat acatatttga atgtatttag
     7141 aaaaataaac aaataggggt tccgcgcaca tttccccgaa aagtgccacc tgacgtc
//
